Addgene plasmid #112703: pCMV-NFIB2ERt2
Purpose: Expression of NFIB2-ERT2 fusion protein
Depositing lab: Richard Gronostajski. Depositing organization: University at Buffalo (SUNY Buffalo).
Backbone
  Vector backbone: pCMV
  Vector type: Mammalian Expression
Growth in bacteria
  Bacterial resistance: Ampicillin, 100 μg/mL
  Growth temperature: 37°C
  Growth strain: DH5alpha
  Copy number: High Copy
Gene/Insert
  Gene/Insert name: Nuclear Factor I B2 (alt name: Nfib2)
  Species: M. musculus (mouse)
  Entrez Gene: Nfib (a.k.a. 6720429L07Rik, CTF, E030026I10Rik, NF-I/B, NF1-B, NFI-B)
  Tag / fusion protein: HA (N terminal on insert); ERT2 (C terminal on insert)
  Cloning method: Restriction Enzyme; 5′ cloning site unknown (unknown if destroyed); 3′ cloning site unknown (unknown if destroyed)
  Sequencing primers: 5′ unknown
Resource information
  A portion of this plasmid was derived from a plasmid made by: The Cre materials originated from a Jackson Labs material (https://www.jax.org/strain/008463).
Terms and licenses: Academic/Nonprofit Terms; Industry Terms: Not Available to Industry
How to cite: pCMV-NFIB2ERt2 was a gift from Richard Gronostajski (Addgene plasmid # 112703 ; http://n2t.net/addgene:112703 ; RRID:Addgene_112703)
