[The description below was written by a language model from this plasmid's Addgene catalogue record and pLannotate feature annotations shown in this document.]
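Description:
pCMV-NFIB2ERt2 is a mammalian expression plasmid of about 6 kb, built on a pCMV backbone with a pUC-type bacterial scaffold. It is propagated in E. coli through a high-copy ColE1/pUC origin of replication and selected with ampicillin via a β-lactamase (AmpR) gene driven by its own promoter. Remnants of the pUC lineage are also annotated, including fragments of the multiple cloning site, the lac promoter/operator and CAP site, and partial lacI, lacZα, rop and bom sequences; these are backbone leftovers with no evident role in the payload. No mammalian selection marker is annotated, so the plasmid appears suited to transient transfection.

The expression cassette consists of the human cytomegalovirus immediate-early enhancer and promoter, followed by a modified SV40 intron that promotes splicing and efficient mRNA expression, then the coding region. The insert is the mouse Nuclear Factor I B2 isoform (Nfib2), a sequence-specific DNA-binding transcription factor; the automated annotation matched it to the human NFIB protein, presumably because of close homology, but the catalogue lists mouse as the species. NFIB2 is fused at its C terminus to ERT2, the mutated ligand-binding domain of the human estrogen receptor. The catalogue also records an N-terminal HA epitope tag, which is not separately annotated in the feature table. An SV40 polyadenylation signal lies downstream of the coding region, though it is annotated on the opposite strand.

ERT2 fusions are generally held inactive until 4-hydroxytamoxifen is added, so this construct would typically be used for ligand-controlled NFIB2 activity in mammalian cells, with HA allowing detection. The record states the purpose only as expression of the fusion protein.
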