Features (pLannotate 1.2.2; 18 found; start..end, strand, type, name):
      1..21      -  misc_feature   MCS (fragment): pUC18/19 multiple cloning site
     20..323     +  enhancer       CMV enhancer: human cytomegalovirus immediate early enhancer
    324..527     +  promoter       CMV promoter: human cytomegalovirus (CMV) immediate early promoter
    665..761     +  intron         SV40 intron: modified SV40 intron with splice donor and acceptor sites
    869..2128    +  CDS            NFIB: NFIB_HUMAN - Experimental evidence at protein level: Swiss-Prot protein existence level 1. Transcriptional activator of GFAP, essential for proper brain development (PubMed:30388402). Recognizes and binds the palindromic sequence 5'-TTGGCNNNNNGCCAA-3' present in viral and cellular promoters and in the origin of replication of adenovirus type 2. These proteins are individually capable of activating transcription and replication. From Homo sapiens (Human).
   2132..3067    +  CDS            ERT2: mutated ligand-binding domain of the human estrogen receptor (Feil et al., 1997)
   3130..3264    -  polyA_signal   SV40 poly(A) signal: SV40 polyadenylation signal
   3327..3362    +  misc_feature   MCS (fragment): pUC18/19 multiple cloning site
   3399..3415    -  protein_bind   lac operator: The lac repressor binds to the lac operator to inhibit transcription in E. coli. This inhibition can be relieved by adding lactose or isopropyl-β-D-thiogalactopyranoside (IPTG). lac repressor encoded by lacI
   3423..3453    -  promoter       lac promoter: promoter for the E. coli lac operon
   3468..3489    -  protein_bind   CAP binding site: CAP binding activates transcription in the presence of cAMP. E. coli catabolite activator protein
   3502..3594    -  CDS            lacI (fragment): lac repressor; lacI; The lac repressor binds to the lac operator to inhibit transcription in E. coli. This inhibition can be relieved by adding lactose or isopropyl-β-D-thiogalactopyranoside (IPTG).
   3777..4365    -  rep_origin     ori: high-copy-number ColE1/pMB1/pBR322/pUC origin of replication
   4536..5396    -  CDS            AmpR: β-lactamase; bla; confers resistance to ampicillin, carbenicillin, and related antibiotics
   5397..5501    -  promoter       AmpR promoter: bla
   5596..5631    +  CDS            rop (fragment): Rop protein, which maintains plasmids at low copy number; rop
   5733..5832    +  misc_feature   bom (fragment): basis of mobility region from pBR322
   5838..5995    -  CDS            lacZα (fragment): LacZα fragment of β-galactosidase; lacZ fragment
>Addgene plasmid #112703 | pCMV-NFIB2ERt2 | addgene full sequence | sequence record 214845 | Addgene NGS Result
AGCTTGCATGCCTGCAGGTCGTTACATAACTTACGGTAAATGGCCCGCCTGGCTGACCGCCCAACGACCC
CCGCCCATTGACGTCAATAATGACGTATGTTCCCATAGTAACGCCAATAGGGACTTTCCATTGACGTCAA
TGGGTGGAGTATTTACGGTAAACTGCCCACTTGGCAGTACATCAAGTGTATCATATGCCAAGTACGCCCC
CTATTGACGTCAATGACGGTAAATGGCCCGCCTGGCATTATGCCCAGTACATGACCTTATGGGACTTTCC
TACTTGGCAGTACATCTACGTATTAGTCATCGCTATTACCATGGTGATGCGGTTTTGGCAGTACATCAAT
GGGCGTGGATAGCGGTTTGACTCACGGGGATTTCCAAGTCTCCACCCCATTGACGTCAATGGGAGTTTGT
TTTGGCACCAAAATCAACGGGACTTTCCAAAATGTCGTAACAACTCCGCCCCATTGACGCAAATGGGCGG
TAGGCGTGTACGGTGGGAGGTCTATATAAGCAGAGCTCGTTTAGTGAACCGTCAGATCGCCTGGAGACGC
CATCCACGCTGTTTTGACCTCCATAGAAGACACCGGGACCGATCCAGCCTCCGGACTCTAGAGGATCCGG
TACTCGAGGAACTGAAAAACCAGAAAGTTAACTGGTAAGTTTAGTCTTTTTGTCTTTTATTTCAGGTCCC
GGATCCGGTGGTGGTGCAAATCAAAGAACTGCTCCTCAGTGGATGTTGCCTTTACTTCTAGGCCTGTACG
GAAGTGTTACTTCTGCTCTAAAAGCTGCGGAATTGTACCCGCGGCCGCCAGCCATGTATCCTTACGATGT
ACCAGACTATGCTGGGCCTCACGGGCCGATGATGTATTCTCCCATCTGTCTCACTCAGGATGAATTCCAC
CCATTTATTGAGGCACTTCTTCCTCACGTCCGTGCAATTGCCTATACTTGGTTCAACCTGCAGGCTCGAA
AACGCAAGTACTTTAAAAAGCATGAGAAACGAATGTCGAAGGATGAAGAAAGGGCAGTCAAAGACGAGCT
GCTCAGTGAGAAGCCCGAAATCAAGCAGAAGTGGGCATCCAGGCTCCTGGCCAAACTGCGCAAAGATATC
CGCCAGGAGTACCGGGAGGACTTTGTGCTTACCGTGACTGGCAAGAAGCACCCGTGCTGTGTCTTATCCA
ATCCAGACCAGAAGGGTAAGATTAGGAGGATCGACTGCCTGCGACAGGCAGACAAAGTCTGGCGTCTGGA
TCTAGTCATGGTGATCCTGTTCAAAGGCATCCCTTTGGAGAGTACGGATGGAGAGCGACTCATGAAGTCC
CCGCACTGCACAAACCCAGCACTTTGTGTTCAGCCACACCACATCACAGTATCAGTTAAGGAGCTTGACT
TGTTTTTGGCATACTACGTGCAGGAGCAAGATTCTGGACAATCAGGAAGTCCAAGCCACAGTGATCCTGC
CAAGAATCCTCCAGGGTACCTCGAGGACAGCTTTGTAAAATCCGGAGTCTTCAATGTATCAGAGCTTGTG
AGAGTATCCAGAACACCCATAACCCAGGGAACTGGAGTCAACTTCCCAATCGGAGAAATTCCCAGCCAAC
CATACTATCATGACATGAACTCTGGTGTGAACCTGCAGAGGTCGCTGTCTTCTCCACCGAGCAGCAAAAG
ACCCAAAACTATATCTATAGATGAAAATATGGAGCCAAGTCCTACAGGAGACTTTTACCCCTCTCCAAAT
TCACCAGCTGCTGGAAGTCGAACATGGCATGAACGAGATCAAGATATGTCTTCTCCAACTACAATGAAGA
AGCCTGAGAAGCCACTGTTTAGCTCTACATCTCCACAGGATTCTTCCCCAAGATTGAGCACTTTCCCCCA
GCACCATCATCCCGGAATACCTGGAGTCGCGCACAGTGTCATCTCAACTCGAACTCCACCTCCGCCCTCA
CCGTTGCCATTTCCGACGCAAGCTATCCTTCCTCCGGCACCTTCCAGCTACTTCTCTCATCCAACAATCA
GATATCCTCCTCACCTGAATCCTCAGGATACTCTGAAGAACTACGTACCTTCTTATGACCCATCCAGTCC
TCAAACGAGCCAGTCCTGGTACCTGGGGCTAGCTGGAGACATGAGAGCTGCCAACCTTTGGCCAAGCCCG
CTCATGATCAAACGCTCTAAGAAGAACAGCCTGGCCTTGTCCCTGACGGCCGACCAGATGGTCAGTGCCT
TGTTGGATGCTGAGCCCCCCATACTCTATTCCGAGTATGATCCTACCAGACCCTTCAGTGAAGCTTCGAT
GATGGGCTTACTGACCAACCTGGCAGACAGGGAGCTGGTTCACATGATCAACTGGGCGAAGAGGGTGCCA
GGCTTTGTGGATTTGACCCTCCATGATCAGGTCCACCTTCTTGAATGTGCCTGGCTAGAGATCCTGATGA
TTGGTCTCGTCTGGCGCTCCATGGAGCACCCAGTGAAGCTACTGTTTGCTCCTAACTTGCTCTTGGACAG
GAACCAGGGAAAATGTGTAGAGGGCATGGTGGAGATCTTCGACATGCTGCTGGCTACATCATCTCGGTTC
CGCATGATGAATCTGCAGGGAGAGGAGTTTGTGTGCCTCAAATCTATTATTTTGCTTAATTCTGGAGTGT
ACACATTTCTGTCCAGCACCCTGAAGTCTCTGGAAGAGAAGGACCATATCCACCGAGTCCTGGACAAGAT
CACAGACACTTTGATCCACCTGATGGCCAAGGCAGGCCTGACCCTGCAGCAGCAGCACCAGCGGCTGGCC
CAGCTCCTCCTCATCCTCTCCCACATCAGGCACATGAGTAACAAAGGCATGGAGCATCTGTACAGCATGA
AGTGCAAGAACGTGGTGCCCCTCTATGACCTGCTGCTGGAGGCGGCGGACGCCCACCGCCTACATGCGCC
CACTAGCCGTGGAGGGGCATCCGTGGAGGAGACGGACCAAAGCCACTTGGCCACTGCGGGCTCTACTTCA
TCGCATTCCTTGCAAAAGTATTACATCACGGGGGAGGCAGAGGGTTTCCCTGCCACAGCTTGAGTAGTAG
AAGGGCGAATTCCAGCACACTGGCGGCCGTTACTAGCTAGGGCCGCGGGGATCCAGACATGATAAGATAC
ATTGATGAGTTTGGACAAACCACAACTAGAATGCAGTGAAAAAAATGCTTTATTTGTGAAATTTGTGATG
CTATTGCTTTATTTGTAACCATTATAAGCTGCAATAAACAAGTTAACAACAACAATTGCATTCATTTTAT
GTTTCAGGTTCAGGGGGAGGTGTGGGAGGTTTTTTCGGATCCTCTAGAGTCGACCTGCAGGCATGCAAGC
TTGGCGTAATCATGGTCATAGCTGTTTCCTGTGTGAAATTGTTATCCGCTCACAATTCCACACAACATAC
GAGCCGGAAGCATAAAGTGTAAAGCCTGGGGTGCCTAATGAGTGAGCTAACTCACATTAATTGCGTTGCG
CTCACTGCCCGCTTTCCAGTCGGGAAACCTGTCGTGCCAGCTGCATTAATGAATCGGCCAACGCGCGGGG
AGAGGCGGTTTGCGTATTGGGCGCTCTTCCGCTTCCTCGCTCACTGACTCGCTGCGCTCGGTCGTTCGGC
TGCGGCGAGCGGTATCAGCTCACTCAAAGGCGGTAATACGGTTATCCACAGAATCAGGGGATAACGCAGG
AAAGAACATGTGAGCAAAAGGCCAGCAAAAGGCCAGGAACCGTAAAAAGGCCGCGTTGCTGGCGTTTTTC
CATAGGCTCCGCCCCCCTGACGAGCATCACAAAAATCGACGCTCAAGTCAGAGGTGGCGAAACCCGACAG
GACTATAAAGATACCAGGCGTTTCCCCCTGGAAGCTCCCTCGTGCGCTCTCCTGTTCCGACCCTGCCGCT
TACCGGATACCTGTCCGCCTTTCTCCCTTCGGGAAGCGTGGCGCTTTCTCATAGCTCACGCTGTAGGTAT
CTCAGTTCGGTGTAGGTCGTTCGCTCCAAGCTGGGCTGTGTGCACGAACCCCCCGTTCAGCCCGACCGCT
GCGCCTTATCCGGTAACTATCGTCTTGAGTCCAACCCGGTAAGACACGACTTATCGCCACTGGCAGCAGC
CACTGGTAACAGGATTAGCAGAGCGAGGTATGTAGGCGGTGCTACAGAGTTCTTGAAGTGGTGGCCTAAC
TACGGCTACACTAGAAGAACAGTATTTGGTATCTGCGCTCTGCTGAAGCCAGTTACCTTCGGAAAAAGAG
TTGGTAGCTCTTGATCCGGCAAACAAACCACCGCTGGTAGCGGTGGTTTTTTTGTTTGCAAGCAGCAGAT
TACGCGCAGAAAAAAAGGATCTCAAGAAGATCCTTTGATCTTTTCTACGGGGTCTGACGCTCAGTGGAAC
GAAAACTCACGTTAAGGGATTTTGGTCATGAGATTATCAAAAAGGATCTTCACCTAGATCCTTTTAAATT
AAAAATGAAGTTTTAAATCAATCTAAAGTATATATGAGTAAACTTGGTCTGACAGTTACCAATGCTTAAT
CAGTGAGGCACCTATCTCAGCGATCTGTCTATTTCGTTCATCCATAGTTGCCTGACTCCCCGTCGTGTAG
ATAACTACGATACGGGAGGGCTTACCATCTGGCCCCAGTGCTGCAATGATACCGCGAGACCCACGCTCAC
CGGCTCCAGATTTATCAGCAATAAACCAGCCAGCCGGAAGGGCCGAGCGCAGAAGTGGTCCTGCAACTTT
ATCCGCCTCCATCCAGTCTATTAATTGTTGCCGGGAAGCTAGAGTAAGTAGTTCGCCAGTTAATAGTTTG
CGCAACGTTGTTGCCATTGCTACAGGCATCGTGGTGTCACGCTCGTCGTTTGGTATGGCTTCATTCAGCT
CCGGTTCCCAACGATCAAGGCGAGTTACATGATCCCCCATGTTGTGCAAAAAAGCGGTTAGCTCCTTCGG
TCCTCCGATCGTTGTCAGAAGTAAGTTGGCCGCAGTGTTATCACTCATGGTTATGGCAGCACTGCATAAT
TCTCTTACTGTCATGCCATCCGTAAGATGCTTTTCTGTGACTGGTGAGTACTCAACCAAGTCATTCTGAG
AATAGTGTATGCGGCGACCGAGTTGCTCTTGCCCGGCGTCAATACGGGATAATACCGCGCCACATAGCAG
AACTTTAAAAGTGCTCATCATTGGAAAACGTTCTTCGGGGCGAAAACTCTCAAGGATCTTACCGCTGTTG
AGATCCAGTTCGATGTAACCCACTCGTGCACCCAACTGATCTTCAGCATCTTTTACTTTCACCAGCGTTT
CTGGGTGAGCAAAAACAGGAAGGCAAAATGCCGCAAAAAAGGGAATAAGGGCGACACGGAAATGTTGAAT
ACTCATACTCTTCCTTTTTCAATATTATTGAAGCATTTATCAGGGTTATTGTCTCATGAGCGGATACATA
TTTGAATGTATTTAGAAAAATAAACAAATAGGGGTTCCGCGCACATTTCCCCGAAAAGTGCCACCTGACG
TCTAAGAAACCATTATTATCATGACATTAACCTATAAAAATAGGCGTATCACGAGGCCCTTTCGTCTCGC
GCGTTTCGGTGATGACGGTGAAAACCTCTGACACATGCAGCTCCCGGAGACGGTCACAGCTTGTCTGTAA
GCGGATGCCGGGAGCAGACAAGCCCGTCAGGGCGCGTCAGCGGGTGTTGGCGGGTGTCGGGGCTGGCTTA
ACTATGCGGCATCAGAGCAGATTGTACTGAGAGTGCACCATATGCGGTGTGAAATACCGCACAGATGCGT
AAGGAGAAAATACCGCATCAGGCGCCATTCGCCATTCAGGCTGCGCAACTGTTGGGAAGGGCGATCGGTG
CGGGCCTCTTCGCTATTACGCCAGCTGGCGAAAGGGGGATGTGCTGCAAGGCGATTAAGTTGGGTAACGC
CAGGGTTTTCCCAGTCACGACGTTGTAAAACGACGGCCAGTGAATTCG
